Addgene plasmid #211807: pAAV2-Sst44-mTagBFP2
Purpose: Expresses BFP in a subset of cortical somatostatin neurons.
Depositing lab: Christopher Harvey. Depositing organization: Harvard Medical School. Publication: A cell-type-specific error-correction signal in the posterior parietal cortex. Green J, Bruno CA, Traunmuller L, Ding J, Hrvatin S, Wilson DE, Khodadad T, Samuels J, Greenberg ME, Harvey CD. Nature. 2023 Aug;620(7973):366-373. doi: 10.1038/s41586-023-06357-1. Epub 2023 Jul 19. PubMed 37468637.
Backbone
  Vector backbone: pAAV
  Vector type: Mammalian Expression, AAV
Growth in bacteria
  Bacterial resistance: Ampicillin, 100 μg/mL
  Growth temperature: 37°C
  Growth strain: NEB Stable
  Copy number: High Copy
Gene/Insert
  Gene/Insert name: mTagBFP2
  Species: Entacmaea quadricolor
  Insert size (bp): 708
  Promoter: Sst44 enhancer, modified CMV promoter
  Tag / fusion protein: NLS, FLAG
  Cloning method: Gibson Cloning
  Sequencing primers: 5′ GTCGACGTATAAGCTTTAGGCG; 3′ caatctttcacaaattttgtaatccagagg
Terms and licenses: Academic/Nonprofit Terms; Industry Terms: Not Available to Industry
How to cite: pAAV2-Sst44-mTagBFP2 was a gift from Christopher Harvey (Addgene plasmid # 211807 ; http://n2t.net/addgene:211807 ; RRID:Addgene_211807)
