[The description below was written by a language model from this plasmid's Addgene catalogue record and pLannotate feature annotations shown in this document.]
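Description:
pAAV2-Sst44-mTagBFP2 is an AAV transfer plasmid (pAAV backbone, about 6.1 kb) for mammalian expression. It is designed to be packaged into recombinant adeno-associated virus and to label a subset of cortical somatostatin interneurons with blue fluorescence. In bacteria it replicates from a high-copy ColE1/pUC-type origin and is selected with ampicillin through the β-lactamase gene and its native promoter. An f1 phage origin is also present. The annotation finds one complete AAV2 inverted terminal repeat downstream of the cassette but only short ITR fragments on the upstream side. This may reflect incomplete sequencing or annotation of this repeat-rich, recombination-prone region, although the record does not resolve the point.

Between the ITRs, expression is driven by the Sst44 enhancer paired with a modified minimal CMV promoter. The enhancer itself is not annotated in the feature table. The hit labelled as a TRE3G promoter fragment just upstream of the coding region probably corresponds to the minimal CMV-derived core that such promoters share, rather than to a tetracycline-responsive element. The payload is the 708 bp mTagBFP2 coding sequence, a monomeric, fast-maturing blue fluorescent protein derived from Entacmaea quadricolor. It carries a FLAG epitope for antibody detection and a nuclear localisation signal that concentrates the signal in nuclei, although only the FLAG portion is annotated. A WPRE follows to enhance transcript stability and expression, and an SV40 polyadenylation signal terminates the transcript. Two additional SV40 poly(A) signals lie upstream of the enhancer region, plausibly to block read-through transcription from the ITR. The construct is used to identify this somatostatin neuron subtype in vivo without transgenic lines.
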