Features (pLannotate 1.2.2; 21 found; start..end, strand, type, name):
    449..1037    +  rep_origin     ori: high-copy-number ColE1/pMB1/pBR322/pUC origin of replication
   1110..1137    +  repeat_region  AAV2 ITR (fragment): inverted terminal repeat of adeno-associated virus serotype 2 inverted
   1166..1193    +  repeat_region  AAV2 ITR (fragment): inverted terminal repeat of adeno-associated virus serotype 2 inverted
   1303..1387    +  CDS            large T antigen (fragment): large T antigen from SV40 (simian virus 40)
   1410..1544    +  polyA_signal   SV40 poly(A) signal: SV40 polyadenylation signal
   1558..1641    +  CDS            large T antigen (fragment): large T antigen from SV40 (simian virus 40)
   1664..1798    +  polyA_signal   SV40 poly(A) signal: SV40 polyadenylation signal
   2551..2686    +  promoter       TRE3G promoter (fragment): 3rd-generation Tet-responsive promoter that can be activated by binding of Tet-On® 3G
   2743..2765    +  CDS            5xFLAG (fragment): five tandem FLAG® epitope tags
   2773..3480    +  CDS            mTagBFP2: mTagBFP2 is a basic (constitutively fluorescent) blue fluorescent protein published in 2011, derived from Entacmaea quadricolor. It is reported to be a very rapidly-maturing monomer with very low acid sensitivity.
   3529..3554    +  misc_feature   MCS (fragment): pBluescript multiple cloning site
   3554..4142    +  misc_feature   WPRE: woodchuck hepatitis virus posttranscriptional regulatory element
   4220..4303    +  CDS            large T antigen (fragment): large T antigen from SV40 (simian virus 40)
   4326..4407    +  polyA_signal   SV40 poly(A) signal: SV40 polyadenylation signal
   4486..4626    +  repeat_region  AAV2 ITR: inverted terminal repeat of adeno-associated virus serotype 2 inverted
   4631..4682    -  misc_feature   bom (fragment): basis of mobility region from pBR322
   4701..5156    +  rep_origin     f1 ori (sequence partly withheld): f1 bacteriophage origin of replication; arrow indicates direction of (+) strand synthesis
   5157..5206    -  misc_feature   bom (fragment): basis of mobility region from pBR322
   5308..5343    -  CDS            rop (fragment): Rop protein, which maintains plasmids at low copy number; rop
   5438..5542    +  promoter       AmpR promoter: bla
   5543..278     +  CDS            AmpR (across the origin): β-lactamase; bla; confers resistance to ampicillin, carbenicillin, and related antibiotics
>Addgene plasmid #211807 | pAAV2-Sst44-mTagBFP2 | addgene full sequence | sequence record 496191 | Addgene NGS Result
AACTACTTACTCTAGCTTCCCGGCAACAATTAATAGACTGGATGGAGGCGGATAAAGTTGCAGGACCACT
TCTGCGCTCGGCCCTTCCGGCTGGCTGGTTTATTGCTGATAAATCTGGAGCCGGTGAGCGTGGGTCTCGC
GGTATCATTGCAGCACTGGGGCCAGATGGTAAGCCCTCCCGTATCGTAGTTATCTACACGACGGGGAGTC
AGGCAACTATGGATGAACGAAATAGACAGATCGCTGAGATAGGTGCCTCACTGATTAAGCATTGGTAACT
GTCAGACCAAGTTTACTCATATATACTTTAGATTGATTTAAAACTTCATTTTTAATTTAAAAGGATCTAG
GTGAAGATCCTTTTTGATAATCTCATGACCAAAATCCCTTAACGTGAGTTTTCGTTCCACTGAGCGTCAG
ACCCCGTAGAAAAGATCAAAGGATCTTCTTGAGATCCTTTTTTTCTGCGCGTAATCTGCTGCTTGCAAAC
AAAAAAACCACCGCTACCAGCGGTGGTTTGTTTGCCGGATCAAGAGCTACCAACTCTTTTTCCGAAGGTA
ACTGGCTTCAGCAGAGCGCAGATACCAAATACTGTTCTTCTAGTGTAGCCGTAGTTAGGCCACCACTTCA
AGAACTCTGTAGCACCGCCTACATACCTCGCTCTGCTAATCCTGTTACCAGTGGCTGCTGCCAGTGGCGA
TAAGTCGTGTCTTACCGGGTTGGACTCAAGACGATAGTTACCGGATAAGGCGCAGCGGTCGGGCTGAACG
GGGGGTTCGTGCACACAGCCCAGCTTGGAGCGAACGACCTACACCGAACTGAGATACCTACAGCGTGAGC
TATGAGAAAGCGCCACGCTTCCCGAAGGGAGAAAGGCGGACAGGTATCCGGTAAGCGGCAGGGTCGGAAC
AGGAGAGCGCACGAGGGAGCTTCCAGGGGGAAACGCCTGGTATCTTTATAGTCCTGTCGGGTTTCGCCAC
CTCTGACTTGAGCGTCGATTTTTGTGATGCTCGTCAGGGGGGCGGAGCCTATGGAAAAACGCCAGCAACG
CGGCCTTTTTACGGTTCCTGGCCTTTTGCTGGCCTTTTGCTCACATGTCCTGCAGGCAGCTGCGCGCTCG
CTCGCTCACTGAGGCCGCCCGGGCGTCGGGCGACCTTTGGTCGCCCGGCCTCAGTGAGCGAGCGAGCGCG
CAGAGAGGGAGTGGCCAACTCCATCACTAGGGGTTCCTGCGGCCGCACGCGTTCGCGATGAATAAATGAA
AGCTTGCAGATCTGCGACTCTAGAGGATCTGCGACTCTAGAGGATCATAATCAGCCATACCACATTTTGT
AGAGGTTTTACTTGCTTTAAAAAACCTCCCACACCTCCCCCTGAACCTGAAACATAAAATGAATGCAATT
GTTGTTGTTAACTTGTTTATTGCAGCTTATAATGGTTACAAATAAAGCAATAGCATCACAAATTTCACAA
ATAAAGCATTTTTTTCACTGCATTCTAGTTGTGGTTTGTCCAAACTCATCAATGTATCTTATCATGTCTG
GATCTGCGACTCTAGAGGATCATAATCAGCCATACCACATTTGTAGAGGTTTTACTTGCTTTAAAAAACC
TCCCACACCTCCCCCTGAACCTGAAACATAAAATGAATGCAATTGTTGTTGTTAACTTGTTTATTGCAGC
TTATAATGGTTACAAATAAAGCAATAGCATCACAAATTTCACAAATAAAGCATTTTTTTCACTGCATTCT
AGTTGTGGTTTGTCCAAACTCATCAATGTATCTTATCATGTCTGGATCCCCATCAAGCTGATCCGGAACC
CCTAGGGTTCAGTACCCAGACACTCCCATACCCTTATTTAGAAGAAATAAATATCATCAAGTCATAATAT
CCTTGACTGATTAAGAAAGCCACTTTGTAAGTGTTTATTAAACTGTCAAGAAACTTACAGAATTTACTAC
ATGATCGTTAGAATAACTTTGAGTCAGGACATATTTGATATGACTTAATCATACTCCCTCCAAAAGGAAA
TAAGGCTTTGTGAAGGTAAATTATTTCTTCCTGGGTTGGATATGTGTTTATGGAGTGATCATTCAGCTGT
TCCCAACCTTCATTCTGAAAAGGCCTCAGAACACTTCATGATGAATCAAGCTGTATCCTGAATAGAGTAA
AATGAACCACTTCGTAGGAACTATGGTGTCACCACATCAGCAATTCTTATTGAAAAGTGTGCATTTCTTA
TTCACATATTTCAAAGATGGTATTCCAGAGGAGTGATTTTCTCAATGTATTTTTCATCTACAAGCCTTCA
TTTTAAGCCTACCACCGTGTGTGTTTTCAAGACAGCAATTATCGTTTTAAAATGTGCAGGTCTAGCTTGA
GCTTCTCAGCAAGTTTCTATGCCAAAGAAAACACCAATCCTTTCCATTTACTGAGAATCAATGTTTAATC
CTCCTTTTTGTTCTCATACTTATTACAAATCATAAAGAATTCTGAGTGTCAGTTTGATAACTAGAAGCTC
CATGTACCATTCCTGCTCCTTATTGAGTCGACGTATAAGCTTTAGGCGTGTACGGTGGGCGCCTATAAAA
GCAGAGCTCGTTTAGTGAACCGTCAGATCGCCTGGAGCAATTCCACAACACTTTTGTCTTATACCAACTT
TCCGTACCACTTCCTACCCTCGTAAACTCTTAAGAAACTAGTAGCCACCATGGTGCCAAAGAAGAAGCGT
AAGGTAGGATCCGACTACAAGGACGACGACGACAAAGGATCCGTGTCTAAGGGCGAAGAGCTGATTAAGG
AGAACATGCACATGAAGCTGTACATGGAGGGCACCGTGGACAACCATCACTTCAAGTGCACATCCGAGGG
CGAAGGCAAGCCCTACGAGGGCACCCAGACCATGAGAATCAAGGTGGTCGAGGGCGGCCCTCTCCCCTTC
GCCTTCGACATCCTGGCTACTAGCTTCCTCTACGGCAGCAAGACCTTCATCAACCACACCCAGGGCATCC
CCGACTTCTTCAAGCAGTCCTTCCCTGAGGGCTTCACATGGGAGAGAGTCACCACATACGAAGACGGGGG
CGTGCTGACCGCTACCCAGGACACCAGCCTCCAGGACGGCTGCCTCATCTACAACGTCAAGATCAGAGGG
GTGAACTTCACATCCAACGGCCCTGTGATGCAGAAGAAAACACTCGGCTGGGAGGCCTTCACCGAGACGC
TGTACCCCGCTGACGGCGGCCTGGAAGGCAGAAACGACATGGCCCTGAAGCTCGTGGGCGGGAGCCATCT
GATCGCAAACGCCAAGACCACATATAGATCCAAGAAACCCGCTAAGAACCTCAAGATGCCTGGCGTCTAC
TATGTGGACTACAGACTGGAAAGAATCAAGGAGGCCAACAACGAGACCTACGTCGAGCAGCACGAGGTGG
CAGTGGCCAGATACTGCGACCTCCCTAGCAAACTGGGGCACAAGCTTAATGGAAGCCCCAAGAAAAAGCG
GAAGGTGTAAGGCGCGCCACCCCTGCAGGGAATTCGATATCAAGCTTATCGATAATCAACCTCTGGATTA
CAAAATTTGTGAAAGATTGACTGGTATTCTTAACTATGTTGCTCCTTTTACGCTATGTGGATACGCTGCT
TTAATGCCTTTGTATCATGCTATTGCTTCCCGTATGGCTTTCATTTTCTCCTCCTTGTATAAATCCTGGT
TGCTGTCTCTTTATGAGGAGTTGTGGCCCGTTGTCAGGCAACGTGGCGTGGTGTGCACTGTGTTTGCTGA
CGCAACCCCCACTGGTTGGGGCATTGCCACCACCTGTCAGCTCCTTTCCGGGACTTTCGCTTTCCCCCTC
CCTATTGCCACGGCGGAACTCATCGCCGCCTGCCTTGCCCGCTGCTGGACAGGGGCTCGGCTGTTGGGCA
CTGACAATTCCGTGGTGTTGTCGGGGAAATCATCGTCCTTTCCTTGGCTGCTCGCCTATGTTGCCACCTG
GATTCTGCGCGGGACGTCCTTCTGCTACGTCCCTTCGGCCCTCAATCCAGCGGACCTTCCTTCCCGCGGC
CTGCTGCCGGCTCTGCGGCCTCTTCCGCGTCTTCGCCTTCGCCCTCAGACGAGTCGGATCTCCCTTTGGG
CCGCCTCCCCGCATCGATACCGAGCGCGCGATCGCTTCCGCATAATCGAGAGATCTGTGATAGCGGCCAT
CAAGCTGGCCGCGACTCTAGATCATAATCAGCCATACCACATTTGTAGAGGTTTTACTTGCTTTAAAAAA
CCTCCCACACCTCCCCCTGAACCTGAAACATAAAATGAATGCAATTGTTGTTGTTAACTTGTTTATTGCA
GCTTATAATGGTTACAAATAAAGCAATAGCATCACAAATTTCACAAATAAAGCATTTTTTTCACTGCATT
CTAGTTGTGGTTTGTCCAAACTCATCAATGTATCAGCTTATCGATACCGCATGCACGTGCGGACCGAGCG
GCCGCAGGAACCCCTAGTGATGGAGTTGGCCACTCCCTCTCTGCGCGCTCGCTCGCTCACTGAGGCCGGG
CGACCAAAGGTCGCCCGACGCCCGGGCTTTGCCCGGGCGGCCTCAGTGAGCGAGCGAGCGCGCAGCTGCC
TGCAGGGGCGCCTGATGCGGTATTTTCTCCTTACGCATCTGTGCGGTATTTCACACCGCATA
[95 nt withheld, positions 4683-4777]
T
[46 nt withheld, positions 4779-4824]
C
[141 nt withheld, positions 4826-4966]
CCTTTGACGTTGGAGTCCACGTTCTTT
[37 nt withheld, positions 4994-5030]
ACTCTATCTCGGGCTATTCTTTTGATTTATAAGGGATTTTGCCGATTTCGGTCTATTGGTTAAAAAATGA
GCTGATTTAACAAAAATTTAACGCGAATTTTAACAAAATATTAACGTTTACAATTTTATGGTGCACTCTC
AGTACAATCTGCTCTGATGCCGCATAGTTAAGCCAGCCCCGACACCCGCCAACACCCGCTGACGCGCCCT
GACGGGCTTGTCTGCTCCCGGCATCCGCTTACAGACAAGCTGTGACCGTCTCCGGGAGCTGCATGTGTCA
GAGGTTTTCACCGTCATCACCGAAACGCGCGAGACGAAAGGGCCTCGTGATACGCCTATTTTTATAGGTT
AATGTCATGATAATAATGGTTTCTTAGACGTCAGGTGGCACTTTTCGGGGAAATGTGCGCGGAACCCCTA
TTTGTTTATTTTTCTAAATACATTCAAATATGTATCCGCTCATGAGACAATAACCCTGATAAATGCTTCA
ATAATATTGAAAAAGGAAGAGTATGAGTATTCAACATTTCCGTGTCGCCCTTATTCCCTTTTTTGCGGCA
TTTTGCCTTCCTGTTTTTGCTCACCCAGAAACGCTGGTGAAAGTAAAAGATGCTGAAGATCAGTTGGGTG
CACGAGTGGGTTACATCGAACTGGATCTCAACAGCGGTAAGATCCTTGAGAGTTTTCGCCCCGAAGAACG
TTTTCCAATGATGAGCACTTTTAAAGTTCTGCTATGTGGCGCGGTATTATCCCGTATTGACGCCGGGCAA
GAGCAACTCGGTCGCCGCATACACTATTCTCAGAATGACTTGGTTGAGTACTCACCAGTCACAGAAAAGC
ATCTTACGGATGGCATGACAGTAAGAGAATTATGCAGTGCTGCCATAACCATGAGTGATAACACTGCGGC
CAACTTACTTCTGACAACGATCGGAGGACCGAAGGAGCTAACCGCTTTTTTGCACAACATGGGGGATCAT
GTAACTCGCCTTGATCGTTGGGAACCGGAGCTGAATGAAGCCATACCAAACGACGAGCGTGACACCACGA
TGCCTGTAGCAATGGCAACAACGTTGCGCAAACTATTAACTGGCG
